>Addgene plasmid #111294 | MsCLYBL_sgRNA1 | addgene full sequence | sequence record 218581 | Addgene NGS Result
GGGTCTCTCTGGTTAGACCAGATCTGAGCCTGGGAGCTCTCTGGCTAACTAGGGAACCCACTGCTTAAGC
CTCAATAAAGCTTGCCTTGAGTGCTTCAAGTAGTGTGTGCCCGTCTGTTGTGTGACTCTGGTAACTAGAG
ATCCCTCAGACCCTTTTAGTCAGTGTGGAAAATCTCTAGCAGTGGCGCCCGAACAGGGACTTGAAAGCGA
AAGGGAAACCAGAGGAGCTCTCTCGACGCAGGACTCGGCTTGCTGAAGCGCGCACGGCAAGAGGCGAGGG
GCGGCGACTGGTGAGTACGCCAAAAATTTTGACTAGCGGAGGCTAGAAGGAGAGAGATGGGTGCGAGAGC
GTCAGTATTAAGCGGGGGAGAATTAGATCGCGATGGGAAAAAATTCGGTTAAGGCCAGGGGGAAAGAAAA
AATATAAATTAAAACATATAGTATGGGCAAGCAGGGAGCTAGAACGATTCGCAGTTAATCCTGGCCTGTT
AGAAACATCAGAAGGCTGTAGACAAATACTGGGACAGCTACAACCATCCCTTCAGACAGGATCAGAAGAA
CTTAGATCATTATATAATACAGTAGCAACCCTCTATTGTGTGCATCAAAGGATAGAGATAAAAGACACCA
AGGAAGCTTTAGACAAGATAGAGGAAGAGCAAAACAAAAGTAAGACCACCGCACAGCAAGCGGCCGCTGA
TCTTCAGACCTGGAGGAGGAGATATGAGGGACAATTGGAGAAGTGAATTATATAAATATAAAGTAGTAAA
AATTGAACCATTAGGAGTAGCACCCACCAAGGCAAAGAGAAGAGTGGTGCAGAGAGAAAAAAGAGCAGTG
GGAATAGGAGCTTTGTTCCTTGGGTTCTTGGGAGCAGCAGGAAGCACTATGGGCGCAGCGTCAATGACGC
TGACGGTACAGGCCAGACAATTATTGTCTGGTATAGTGCAGCAGCAGAACAATTTGCTGAGGGCTATTGA
GGCGCAACAGCATCTGTTGCAACTCACAGTCTGGGGCATCAAGCAGCTCCAGGCAAGAATCCTGGCTGTG
GAAAGATACCTAAAGGATCAACAGCTCCTGGGGATTTGGGGTTGCTCTGGAAAACTCATTTGCACCACTG
CTGTGCCTTGGAATGCTAGTTGGAGTAATAAATCTCTGGAACAGATTTGGAATCACACGACCTGGATGGA
GTGGGACAGAGAAATTAACAATTACACAAGCTTAATACACTCCTTAATTGAAGAATCGCAAAACCAGCAA
GAAAAGAATGAACAAGAATTATTGGAATTAGATAAATGGGCAAGTTTGTGGAATTGGTTTAACATAACAA
ATTGGCTGTGGTATATAAAATTATTCATAATGATAGTAGGAGGCTTGGTAGGTTTAAGAATAGTTTTTGC
TGTACTTTCTATAGTGAATAGAGTTAGGCAGGGATATTCACCATTATCGTTTCAGACCCACCTCCCAACC
CCGAGGGGACCCGACAGGCCCGAAGGAATAGAAGAAGAAGGTGGAGAGAGAGACAGAGACAGATCCATTC
GATTAGTGAACGGATCGGCACTGCGTGCGCCAATTCTGCAGACAAATGGCAGTATTCATCCACAATTTTA
AAAGAAAAGGGGGGATTGGGGGGTACAGTGCAGGGGAAAGAATAGTAGACATAATAGCAACAGACATACA
AACTAAAGAATTACAAAAACAAATTACAAAAATTCAAAATTTTCGGGTTTATTACAGGGACAGCAGAGAT
CCAGTTTGGTTAATTAAGGTACCGAGGGCCTATTTCCCATGATTCCTTCATATTTGCATATACGATACAA
GGCTGTTAGAGAGATAATTAGAATTAATTTGACTGTAAACACAAAGATATTAGTACAAAATACGTGACGT
AGAAAGTAATAATTTCTTGGGTAGTTTGCAGTTTTAAAATTATGTTTTAAAATGGACTATCATATGCTTA
CCGTAACTTGAAAGTATTTCGATTTCTTGGCTTTATATATCTTGTGGAAAGGACGAAACACCGCGGAACA
CGGTTCGTGGAGGTTTTAGAGCTAGAAATAGCAAGTTAAAATAAGGCTAGTCCGTTATCAACTTGAAAAA
GTGGCACCGAGTCGGTGCTTTTTTGAATTCGCTAGCTAGGTCTTGAAAGGAGTGGGAATTGGCTCCGGTG
CCCGTCAGTGGGCAGAGCGCACATCGCCCACAGTCCCCGAGAAGTTGGGGGGAGGGGTCGGCAATTGATC
CGGTGCCTAGAGAAGGTGGCGCGGGGTAAACTGGGAAAGTGATGTCGTGTACTGGCTCCGCCTTTTTCCC
GAGGGTGGGGGAGAACCGTATATAAGTGCAGTAGTCGCCGTGAACGTTCTTTTTCGCAACGGGTTTGCCG
CCAGAACACAGGACCGGTTCTAGAGCGCTGCCACCATGGACAAGAAGTACAGCATCGGCCTGGACATCGG
CACCAACTCTGTGGGCTGGGCCGTGATCACCGACGAGTACAAGGTGCCCAGCAAGAAATTCAAGGTGCTG
GGCAACACCGACCGGCACAGCATCAAGAAGAACCTGATCGGAGCCCTGCTGTTCGACAGCGGCGAAACAG
CCGAGGCCACCCGGCTGAAGAGAACCGCCAGAAGAAGATACACCAGACGGAAGAACCGGATCTGCTATCT
GCAAGAGATCTTCAGCAACGAGATGGCCAAGGTGGACGACAGCTTCTTCCACAGACTGGAAGAGTCCTTC
CTGGTGGAAGAGGATAAGAAGCACGAGCGGCACCCCATCTTCGGCAACATCGTGGACGAGGTGGCCTACC
ACGAGAAGTACCCCACCATCTACCACCTGAGAAAGAAACTGGTGGACAGCACCGACAAGGCCGACCTGCG
GCTGATCTATCTGGCCCTGGCCCACATGATCAAGTTCCGGGGCCACTTCCTGATCGAGGGCGACCTGAAC
CCCGACAACAGCGACGTGGACAAGCTGTTCATCCAGCTGGTGCAGACCTACAACCAGCTGTTCGAGGAAA
ACCCCATCAACGCCAGCGGCGTGGACGCCAAGGCCATCCTGTCTGCCAGACTGAGCAAGAGCAGACGGCT
GGAAAATCTGATCGCCCAGCTGCCCGGCGAGAAGAAGAATGGCCTGTTCGGAAACCTGATTGCCCTGAGC
CTGGGCCTGACCCCCAACTTCAAGAGCAACTTCGACCTGGCCGAGGATGCCAAACTGCAGCTGAGCAAGG
ACACCTACGACGACGACCTGGACAACCTGCTGGCCCAGATCGGCGACCAGTACGCCGACCTGTTTCTGGC
CGCCAAGAACCTGTCCGACGCCATCCTGCTGAGCGACATCCTGAGAGTGAACACCGAGATCACCAAGGCC
CCCCTGAGCGCCTCTATGATCAAGAGATACGACGAGCACCACCAGGACCTGACCCTGCTGAAAGCTCTCG
TGCGGCAGCAGCTGCCTGAGAAGTACAAAGAGATTTTCTTCGACCAGAGCAAGAACGGCTACGCCGGCTA
CATTGACGGCGGAGCCAGCCAGGAAGAGTTCTACAAGTTCATCAAGCCCATCCTGGAAAAGATGGACGGC
ACCGAGGAACTGCTCGTGAAGCTGAACAGAGAGGACCTGCTGCGGAAGCAGCGGACCTTCGACAACGGCA
GCATCCCCCACCAGATCCACCTGGGAGAGCTGCACGCCATTCTGCGGCGGCAGGAAGATTTTTACCCATT
CCTGAAGGACAACCGGGAAAAGATCGAGAAGATCCTGACCTTCCGCATCCCCTACTACGTGGGCCCTCTG
GCCAGGGGAAACAGCAGATTCGCCTGGATGACCAGAAAGAGCGAGGAAACCATCACCCCCTGGAACTTCG
AGGAAGTGGTGGACAAGGGCGCTTCCGCCCAGAGCTTCATCGAGCGGATGACCAACTTCGATAAGAACCT
GCCCAACGAGAAGGTGCTGCCCAAGCACAGCCTGCTGTACGAGTACTTCACCGTGTATAACGAGCTGACC
AAAGTGAAATACGTGACCGAGGGAATGAGAAAGCCCGCCTTCCTGAGCGGCGAGCAGAAAAAGGCCATCG
TGGACCTGCTGTTCAAGACCAACCGGAAAGTGACCGTGAAGCAGCTGAAAGAGGACTACTTCAAGAAAAT
CGAGTGCTTCGACTCCGTGGAAATCTCCGGCGTGGAAGATCGGTTCAACGCCTCCCTGGGCACATACCAC
GATCTGCTGAAAATTATCAAGGACAAGGACTTCCTGGACAATGAGGAAAACGAGGACATTCTGGAAGATA
TCGTGCTGACCCTGACACTGTTTGAGGACAGAGAGATGATCGAGGAACGGCTGAAAACCTATGCCCACCT
GTTCGACGACAAAGTGATGAAGCAGCTGAAGCGGCGGAGATACACCGGCTGGGGCAGGCTGAGCCGGAAG
CTGATCAACGGCATCCGGGACAAGCAGTCCGGCAAGACAATCCTGGATTTCCTGAAGTCCGACGGCTTCG
CCAACAGAAACTTCATGCAGCTGATCCACGACGACAGCCTGACCTTTAAAGAGGACATCCAGAAAGCCCA
GGTGTCCGGCCAGGGCGATAGCCTGCACGAGCACATTGCCAATCTGGCCGGCAGCCCCGCCATTAAGAAG
GGCATCCTGCAGACAGTGAAGGTGGTGGACGAGCTCGTGAAAGTGATGGGCCGGCACAAGCCCGAGAACA
TCGTGATCGAAATGGCCAGAGAGAACCAGACCACCCAGAAGGGACAGAAGAACAGCCGCGAGAGAATGAA
GCGGATCGAAGAGGGCATCAAAGAGCTGGGCAGCCAGATCCTGAAAGAACACCCCGTGGAAAACACCCAG
CTGCAGAACGAGAAGCTGTACCTGTACTACCTGCAGAATGGGCGGGATATGTACGTGGACCAGGAACTGG
ACATCAACCGGCTGTCCGACTACGATGTGGACCATATCGTGCCTCAGAGCTTTCTGAAGGACGACTCCAT
CGACAACAAGGTGCTGACCAGAAGCGACAAGAACCGGGGCAAGAGCGACAACGTGCCCTCCGAAGAGGTC
GTGAAGAAGATGAAGAACTACTGGCGGCAGCTGCTGAACGCCAAGCTGATTACCCAGAGAAAGTTCGACA
ATCTGACCAAGGCCGAGAGAGGCGGCCTGAGCGAACTGGATAAGGCCGGCTTCATCAAGAGACAGCTGGT
GGAAACCCGGCAGATCACAAAGCACGTGGCACAGATCCTGGACTCCCGGATGAACACTAAGTACGACGAG
AATGACAAGCTGATCCGGGAAGTGAAAGTGATCACCCTGAAGTCCAAGCTGGTGTCCGATTTCCGGAAGG
ATTTCCAGTTTTACAAAGTGCGCGAGATCAACAACTACCACCACGCCCACGACGCCTACCTGAACGCCGT
CGTGGGAACCGCCCTGATCAAAAAGTACCCTAAGCTGGAAAGCGAGTTCGTGTACGGCGACTACAAGGTG
TACGACGTGCGGAAGATGATCGCCAAGAGCGAGCAGGAAATCGGCAAGGCTACCGCCAAGTACTTCTTCT
ACAGCAACATCATGAACTTTTTCAAGACCGAGATTACCCTGGCCAACGGCGAGATCCGGAAGCGGCCTCT
GATCGAGACAAACGGCGAAACCGGGGAGATCGTGTGGGATAAGGGCCGGGATTTTGCCACCGTGCGGAAA
GTGCTGAGCATGCCCCAAGTGAATATCGTGAAAAAGACCGAGGTGCAGACAGGCGGCTTCAGCAAAGAGT
CTATCCTGCCCAAGAGGAACAGCGATAAGCTGATCGCCAGAAAGAAGGACTGGGACCCTAAGAAGTACGG
CGGCTTCGACAGCCCCACCGTGGCCTATTCTGTGCTGGTGGTGGCCAAAGTGGAAAAGGGCAAGTCCAAG
AAACTGAAGAGTGTGAAAGAGCTGCTGGGGATCACCATCATGGAAAGAAGCAGCTTCGAGAAGAATCCCA
TCGACTTTCTGGAAGCCAAGGGCTACAAAGAAGTGAAAAAGGACCTGATCATCAAGCTGCCTAAGTACTC
CCTGTTCGAGCTGGAAAACGGCCGGAAGAGAATGCTGGCCTCTGCCGGCGAACTGCAGAAGGGAAACGAA
CTGGCCCTGCCCTCCAAATATGTGAACTTCCTGTACCTGGCCAGCCACTATGAGAAGCTGAAGGGCTCCC
CCGAGGATAATGAGCAGAAACAGCTGTTTGTGGAACAGCACAAGCACTACCTGGACGAGATCATCGAGCA
GATCAGCGAGTTCTCCAAGAGAGTGATCCTGGCCGACGCTAATCTGGACAAAGTGCTGTCCGCCTACAAC
AAGCACCGGGATAAGCCCATCAGAGAGCAGGCCGAGAATATCATCCACCTGTTTACCCTGACCAATCTGG
GAGCCCCTGCCGCCTTCAAGTACTTTGACACCACCATCGACCGGAAGAGGTACACCAGCACCAAAGAGGT
GCTGGACGCCACCCTGATCCACCAGAGCATCACCGGCCTGTACGAGACACGGATCGACCTGTCTCAGCTG
GGAGGCGACAAGCGACCTGCCGCCACAAAGAAGGCTGGACAGGCTAAGAAGAAGAAAGATTACAAAGACG
ATGACGATAAGGGATCCGGCGCAACAAACTTCTCTCTGCTGAAACAAGCCGGAGATGTCGAAGAGAATCC
TGGACCGACCGAGTACAAGCCCACGGTGCGCCTCGCCACCCGCGACGACGTCCCCAGGGCCGTACGCACC
CTCGCCGCCGCGTTCGCCGACTACCCCGCCACGCGCCACACCGTCGATCCGGACCGCCACATCGAGCGGG
TCACCGAGCTGCAAGAACTCTTCCTCACGCGCGTCGGGCTCGACATCGGCAAGGTGTGGGTCGCGGACGA
CGGCGCCGCGGTGGCGGTCTGGACCACGCCGGAGAGCGTCGAAGCGGGGGCGGTGTTCGCCGAGATCGGC
CCGCGCATGGCCGAGTTGAGCGGTTCCCGGCTGGCCGCGCAGCAACAGATGGAAGGCCTCCTGGCGCCGC
ACCGGCCCAAGGAGCCCGCGTGGTTCCTGGCCACCGTCGGAGTCTCGCCCGACCACCAGGGCAAGGGTCT
GGGCAGCGCCGTCGTGCTCCCCGGAGTGGAGGCGGCCGAGCGCGCCGGGGTGCCCGCCTTCCTGGAGACC
TCCGCGCCCCGCAACCTCCCCTTCTACGAGCGGCTCGGCTTCACCGTCACCGCCGACGTCGAGGTGCCCG
AAGGACCGCGCACCTGGTGCATGACCCGCAAGCCCGGTGCCTGAACGCGTTAAGTCGACAATCAACCTCT
GGATTACAAAATTTGTGAAAGATTGACTGGTATTCTTAACTATGTTGCTCCTTTTACGCTATGTGGATAC
GCTGCTTTAATGCCTTTGTATCATGCTATTGCTTCCCGTATGGCTTTCATTTTCTCCTCCTTGTATAAAT
CCTGGTTGCTGTCTCTTTATGAGGAGTTGTGGCCCGTTGTCAGGCAACGTGGCGTGGTGTGCACTGTGTT
TGCTGACGCAACCCCCACTGGTTGGGGCATTGCCACCACCTGTCAGCTCCTTTCCGGGACTTTCGCTTTC
CCCCTCCCTATTGCCACGGCGGAACTCATCGCCGCCTGCCTTGCCCGCTGCTGGACAGGGGCTCGGCTGT
TGGGCACTGACAATTCCGTGGTGTTGTCGGGGAAATCATCGTCCTTTCCTTGGCTGCTCGCCTGTGTTGC
CACCTGGATTCTGCGCGGGACGTCCTTCTGCTACGTCCCTTCGGCCCTCAATCCAGCGGACCTTCCTTCC
CGCGGCCTGCTGCCGGCTCTGCGGCCTCTTCCGCGTCTTCGCCTTCGCCCTCAGACGAGTCGGATCTCCC
TTTGGGCCGCCTCCCCGCGTCGACTTTAAGACCAATGACTTACAAGGCAGCTGTAGATCTTAGCCACTTT
TTAAAAGAAAAGGGGGGACTGGAAGGGCTAATTCACTCCCAACGAAGACAAGATCTGCTTTTTGCTTGTA
CTGGGTCTCTCTGGTTAGACCAGATCTGAGCCTGGGAGCTCTCTGGCTAACTAGGGAACCCACTGCTTAA
GCCTCAATAAAGCTTGCCTTGAGTGCTTCAAGTAGTGTGTGCCCGTCTGTTGTGTGACTCTGGTAACTAG
AGATCCCTCAGACCCTTTTAGTCAGTGTGGAAAATCTCTAGCAGGGCCCGTTTAAACCCGCTGATCAGCC
TCGACTGTGCCTTCTAGTTGCCAGCCATCTGTTGTTTGCCCCTCCCCCGTGCCTTCCTTGACCCTGGAAG
GTGCCACTCCCACTGTCCTTTCCTAATAAAATGAGGAAATTGCATCGCATTGTCTGAGTAGGTGTCATTC
TATTCTGGGGGGTGGGGTGGGGCAGGACAGCAAGGGGGAGGATTGGGAAGACAATAGCAGGCATGCTGGG
GATGCGGTGGGCTCTATGGCTTCTGAGGCGGAAAGAACCAGCTGGGGCTCTAGGGGGTATCCCC
[124 nt withheld, positions 8465-8588]
C
[91 nt withheld, positions 8590-8680]
A
[49 nt withheld, positions 8682-8730]
CCTTTGACGTTGGAGTCCACGTTCTTT
[37 nt withheld, positions 8758-8794]
ACCCTATCTCGGTCTATTCTTTTGATTTATAAGGGATTTTGCCGATTTCGGCCTATTGGTTAAAAAATGA
GCTGATTTAACAAAAATTTAACGCGAATTAATTCTGTGGAATGTGTGTCAGTTAGGGTGTGGAAAGTCCC
CAGGCTCCCCAGCAGGCAGAAGTATGCAAAGCATGCATCTCAATTAGTCAGCAACCAGGTGTGGAAAGTC
CCCAGGCTCCCCAGCAGGCAGAAGTATGCAAAGCATGCATCTCAATTAGTCAGCAACCATAGTCCCGCCC
CTAACTCCGCCCATCCCGCCCCTAACTCCGCCCAGTTCCGCCCATTCTCCGCCCCATGGCTGACTAATTT
TTTTTATTTATGCAGAGGCCGAGGCCGCCTCTGCCTCTGAGCTATTCCAGAAGTAGTGAGGAGGCTTTTT
TGGAGGCCTAGGCTTTTGCAAAAAGCTCCCGGGAGCTTGTATATCCATTTTCGGATCTGATCAGCACGTG
TTGACAATTAATCATCGGCATAGTATATCGGCATAGTATAATACGACAAGGTGAGGAACTAAACCATGGC
CAAGTTGACCAGTGCCGTTCCGGTGCTCACCGCGCGCGACGTCGCCGGAGCGGTCGAGTTCTGGACCGAC
CGGCTCGGGTTCTCCCGGGACTTCGTGGAGGACGACTTCGCCGGTGTGGTCCGGGACGACGTGACCCTGT
TCATCAGCGCGGTCCAGGACCAGGTGGTGCCGGACAACACCCTGGCCTGGGTGTGGGTGCGCGGCCTGGA
CGAGCTGTACGCCGAGTGGTCGGAGGTCGTGTCCACGAACTTCCGGGACGCCTCCGGGCCGGCCATGACC
GAGATCGGCGAGCAGCCGTGGGGGCGGGAGTTCGCCCTGCGCGACCCGGCCGGCAACTGCGTGCACTTCG
TGGCCGAGGAGCAGGACTGACACGTGCTACGAGATTTCGATTCCACCGCCGCCTTCTATGAAAGGTTGGG
CTTCGGAATCGTTTTCCGGGACGCCGGCTGGATGATCCTCCAGCGCGGGGATCTCATGCTGGAGTTCTTC
GCCCACCCCAACTTGTTTATTGCAGCTTATAATGGTTACAAATAAAGCAATAGCATCACAAATTTCACAA
ATAAAGCATTTTTTTCACTGCATTCTAGTTGTGGTTTGTCCAAACTCATCAATGTATCTTATCATGTCTG
TATACCGTCGACCTCTAGCTAGAGCTTGGCGTAATCATGGTCATAGCTGTTTCCTGTGTGAAATTGTTAT
CCGCTCACAATTCCACACAACATACGAGCCGGAAGCATAAAGTGTAAAGCCTGGGGTGCCTAATGAGTGA
GCTAACTCACATTAATTGCGTTGCGCTCACTGCCCGCTTTCCAGTCGGGAAACCTGTCGTGCCAGCTGCA
TTAATGAATCGGCCAACGCGCGGGGAGAGGCGGTTTGCGTATTGGGCGCTCTTCCGCTTCCTCGCTCACT
GACTCGCTGCGCTCGGTCGTTCGGCTGCGGCGAGCGGTATCAGCTCACTCAAAGGCGGTAATACGGTTAT
CCACAGAATCAGGGGATAACGCAGGAAAGAACATGTGAGCAAAAGGCCAGCAAAAGGCCAGGAACCGTAA
AAAGGCCGCGTTGCTGGCGTTTTTCCATAGGCTCCGCCCCCCTGACGAGCATCACAAAAATCGACGCTCA
AGTCAGAGGTGGCGAAACCCGACAGGACTATAAAGATACCAGGCGTTTCCCCCTGGAAGCTCCCTCGTGC
GCTCTCCTGTTCCGACCCTGCCGCTTACCGGATACCTGTCCGCCTTTCTCCCTTCGGGAAGCGTGGCGCT
TTCTCATAGCTCACGCTGTAGGTATCTCAGTTCGGTGTAGGTCGTTCGCTCCAAGCTGGGCTGTGTGCAC
GAACCCCCCGTTCAGCCCGACCGCTGCGCCTTATCCGGTAACTATCGTCTTGAGTCCAACCCGGTAAGAC
ACGACTTATCGCCACTGGCAGCAGCCACTGGTAACAGGATTAGCAGAGCGAGGTATGTAGGCGGTGCTAC
AGAGTTCTTGAAGTGGTGGCCTAACTACGGCTACACTAGAAGAACAGTATTTGGTATCTGCGCTCTGCTG
AAGCCAGTTACCTTCGGAAAAAGAGTTGGTAGCTCTTGATCCGGCAAACAAACCACCGCTGGTAGCGGTG
GTTTTTTTGTTTGCAAGCAGCAGATTACGCGCAGAAAAAAAGGATCTCAAGAAGATCCTTTGATCTTTTC
TACGGGGTCTGACGCTCAGTGGAACGAAAACTCACGTTAAGGGATTTTGGTCATGAGATTATCAAAAAGG
ATCTTCACCTAGATCCTTTTAAATTAAAAATGAAGTTTTAAATCAATCTAAAGTATATATGAGTAAACTT
GGTCTGACAGTTACCAATGCTTAATCAGTGAGGCACCTATCTCAGCGATCTGTCTATTTCGTTCATCCAT
AGTTGCCTGACTCCCCGTCGTGTAGATAACTACGATACGGGAGGGCTTACCATCTGGCCCCAGTGCTGCA
ATGATACCGCGAGACCCACGCTCACCGGCTCCAGATTTATCAGCAATAAACCAGCCAGCCGGAAGGGCCG
AGCGCAGAAGTGGTCCTGCAACTTTATCCGCCTCCATCCAGTCTATTAATTGTTGCCGGGAAGCTAGAGT
AAGTAGTTCGCCAGTTAATAGTTTGCGCAACGTTGTTGCCATTGCTACAGGCATCGTGGTGTCACGCTCG
TCGTTTGGTATGGCTTCATTCAGCTCCGGTTCCCAACGATCAAGGCGAGTTACATGATCCCCCATGTTGT
GCAAAAAAGCGGTTAGCTCCTTCGGTCCTCCGATCGTTGTCAGAAGTAAGTTGGCCGCAGTGTTATCACT
CATGGTTATGGCAGCACTGCATAATTCTCTTACTGTCATGCCATCCGTAAGATGCTTTTCTGTGACTGGT
GAGTACTCAACCAAGTCATTCTGAGAATAGTGTATGCGGCGACCGAGTTGCTCTTGCCCGGCGTCAATAC
GGGATAATACCGCGCCACATAGCAGAACTTTAAAAGTGCTCATCATTGGAAAACGTTCTTCGGGGCGAAA
ACTCTCAAGGATCTTACCGCTGTTGAGATCCAGTTCGATGTAACCCACTCGTGCACCCAACTGATCTTCA
GCATCTTTTACTTTCACCAGCGTTTCTGGGTGAGCAAAAACAGGAAGGCAAAATGCCGCAAAAAAGGGAA
TAAGGGCGACACGGAAATGTTGAATACTCATACTCTTCCTTTTTCAATATTATTGAAGCATTTATCAGGG
TTATTGTCTCATGAGCGGATACATATTTGAATGTATTTAGAAAAATAAACAAATAGGGGTTCCGCGCACA
TTTCCCCGAAAAGTGCCACCTGACGTCGACGGATCGGGAGATCTCCCGATCCCCTATGGTGCACTCTCAG
TACAATCTGCTCTGATGCCGCATAGTTAAGCCAGTATCTGCTCCCTGCTTGTGTGTTGGAGGTCGCTGAG
TAGTGCGCGAGCAAAATTTAAGCTACAACAAGGCAAGGCTTGACCGACAATTGCATGAAGAATCTGCTTA
GGGTTAGGCGTTTTGCGCTGCTTCGCGATGTACGGGCCAGATATACGCGTTGACATTGATTATTGACTAG
TTATTAATAGTAATCAATTACGGGGTCATTAGTTCATAGCCCATATATGGAGTTCCGCGTTACATAACTT
ACGGTAAATGGCCCGCCTGGCTGACCGCCCAACGACCCCCGCCCATTGACGTCAATAATGACGTATGTTC
CCATAGTAACGCCAATAGGGACTTTCCATTGACGTCAATGGGTGGAGTATTTACGGTAAACTGCCCACTT
GGCAGTACATCAAGTGTATCATATGCCAAGTACGCCCCCTATTGACGTCAATGACGGTAAATGGCCCGCC
TGGCATTATGCCCAGTACATGACCTTATGGGACTTTCCTACTTGGCAGTACATCTACGTATTAGTCATCG
CTATTACCATGGTGATGCGGTTTTGGCAGTACATCAATGGGCGTGGATAGCGGTTTGACTCACGGGGATT
TCCAAGTCTCCACCCCATTGACGTCAATGGGAGTTTGTTTTGGCACCAAAATCAACGGGACTTTCCAAAA
TGTCGTAACAACTCCGCCCCATTGACGCAAATGGGCGGTAGGCGTGTACGGTGGGAGGTCTATATAAGCA
GCGCGTTTTGCCTGTACT
Features (pLannotate 1.2.2; 33 found; start..end, strand, type, name):
      1..181     +  LTR            5' LTR (truncated): truncated 5' long terminal repeat (LTR) from HIV-1
    228..353     +  misc_feature   HIV-1 Ψ: packaging signal of human immunodeficiency virus type 1
    337..700     +  CDS            HIV-1 gag (fragment): gag protein from human immunodeficiency virus 1; gag
    846..1079    +  misc_feature   RRE: The Rev response element (RRE) of HIV-1 allows for Rev-dependent mRNA export from the nucleus to the cytoplasm.
   1456..1556    +  CDS            Rev (fragment): human immunodeficiency virus 1 (HIV-1) Rev protein; rev; enhances nuclear export of unspliced and incompletely spliced viral mRNAs
   1606..1723    +  misc_feature   cPPT/CTS: central polypurine tract and central termination sequence of HIV-1
   1774..2014    +  promoter       U6 promoter: RNA polymerase III promoter for human U6 snRNA
   2043..2118    +  misc_RNA       gRNA scaffold: guide RNA scaffold for the Streptococcus pyogenes CRISPR/Cas9 system
   2136..2154    +  CDS            small t antigen (fragment): SV40 (simian virus 40) small t antigen
   2180..2391    +  promoter       EF-1α core promoter: core promoter for human elongation factor EF-1α
   2416..6519    +  CDS            Cas9: Cas9 (Csn1) endonuclease from the Streptococcus pyogenes Type II CRISPR/Cas system generates RNA-guided double strand breaks in DNA
   6657..7254    +  CDS            PuroR (fragment): puromycin N-acetyltransferase; pac from Streptomyces; confers resistance to puromycin
   7270..7858    +  misc_feature   WPRE: woodchuck hepatitis virus posttranscriptional regulatory element
   7909..7928    +  misc_feature   cPPT/CTS (fragment): central polypurine tract and central termination sequence of HIV-1
   7930..8163    +  LTR            3' LTR (ΔU3): self-inactivating 3' long terminal repeat (LTR) from HIV-1
   8195..8419    +  polyA_signal   bGH poly(A) signal: bovine growth hormone polyadenylation signal
   8423..8444    +  promoter       SV40 promoter (fragment): SV40 enhancer and early promoter
   8465..8893    +  rep_origin     f1 ori (sequence partly withheld): f1 bacteriophage origin of replication; arrow indicates direction of (+) strand synthesis
   8907..9236    +  promoter       SV40 promoter: SV40 enhancer and early promoter
   9284..9331    +  promoter       EM7 promoter: synthetic bacterial promoter&nbsp
   9350..9724    +  CDS            BleoR: antibiotic-binding protein; Sh ble from Streptoalloteichus hindustanus; confers resistance to bleomycin, phleomycin, and Zeocin™
   9734..9859    +  CDS            ble (fragment): BLE_KLEPN - Experimental evidence at protein level: Swiss-Prot protein existence level 1. Binding protein with a strong affinity to the bleomycin family of antibiotics. Binds to CL990; an antimitotic-antibiotic compound. From Klebsiella pneumoniae.
   9854..9975    +  polyA_signal   SV40 poly(A) signal: SV40 polyadenylation signal
  10046..10068   -  protein_bind   lac operator (fragment): The lac repressor binds to the lac operator to inhibit transcription in E. coli. This inhibition can be relieved by adding lactose or isopropyl-β-D-thiogalactopyranoside (IPTG). lac repressor encoded by lacI
  10072..10102   -  promoter       lac promoter: promoter for the E. coli lac operon
  10117..10138   -  protein_bind   CAP binding site: CAP binding activates transcription in the presence of cAMP. E. coli catabolite activator protein
  10151..10243   -  CDS            lacI (fragment): lac repressor; lacI; The lac repressor binds to the lac operator to inhibit transcription in E. coli. This inhibition can be relieved by adding lactose or isopropyl-β-D-thiogalactopyranoside (IPTG).
  10426..11014   -  rep_origin     ori: high-copy-number ColE1/pMB1/pBR322/pUC origin of replication
  11185..12045   -  CDS            AmpR: β-lactamase; bla; confers resistance to ampicillin, carbenicillin, and related antibiotics
  12046..12150   -  promoter       AmpR promoter: bla
  12209..12261   -  misc_feature   bom (fragment): basis of mobility region from pBR322
  12416..12795   +  enhancer       CMV enhancer: human cytomegalovirus immediate early enhancer
  12796..12995   +  promoter       CMV promoter: human cytomegalovirus (CMV) immediate early promoter
