[The description below was written by a language model from this plasmid's Addgene catalogue record and pLannotate feature annotations shown in this document.]
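Description:
MsCLYBL_sgRNA1 is a lentiviral CRISPR knockout plasmid built on the lentiCRISPR v2 backbone, an all-in-one vector that delivers both a guide RNA and Cas9 to mammalian cells. The insert is a single guide RNA (sgRNA1) targeting murine CLYBL. It sits between the human U6 RNA polymerase III promoter and the Streptococcus pyogenes gRNA scaffold, so the complete guide is transcribed as one small RNA. Downstream, an EF-1α core promoter drives S. pyogenes Cas9, followed by a puromycin N-acetyltransferase coding sequence that allows selection of transduced cells, and a WPRE that enhances transcript stability and expression. The feature table does not annotate the element linking Cas9 to the puromycin marker.

The expression cassettes lie within an HIV-1-derived transfer vector. A CMV enhancer/promoter precedes a truncated 5' LTR to drive genomic RNA production in packaging cells, followed by the Ψ packaging signal with a gag fragment, the RRE for Rev-dependent nuclear export, the cPPT/CTS, and a self-inactivating ΔU3 3' LTR that limits LTR-driven transcription after integration. Packaging functions must be supplied in trans.

Outside the viral region, the backbone carries a bGH polyadenylation signal, an f1 origin, and an SV40/EM7-driven bleomycin/Zeocin resistance cassette. It also has a ColE1/pUC-type origin and an ampicillin resistance gene for propagation in E. coli. The catalogue lists the plasmid as low copy and grown in a recombination-deficient stable strain, as is common for LTR-containing vectors. The stated purpose is CRISPR knockout of mouse CLYBL, in work connecting CLYBL to itaconate and vitamin B12 metabolism.
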