Addgene plasmid #111294: MsCLYBL_sgRNA1
Purpose: CRISPR KO murine CLYBL
Depositing lab: Vamsi Mootha. Depositing organization: Massachusetts General Hospital. Publication: The Human Knockout Gene CLYBL Connects Itaconate to Vitamin B12. Shen H, Campanello GC, Flicker D, Grabarek Z, Hu J, Luo C, Banerjee R, Mootha VK. Cell. 2017 Nov 2;171(4):771-782.e11. doi: 10.1016/j.cell.2017.09.051. Epub 2017 Oct 19. PubMed 29056341.
Backbone
  Vector backbone: lentiCRISPR v2
  Vector type: Mammalian Expression, Lentiviral, CRISPR
Growth in bacteria
  Bacterial resistance: Ampicillin, 100 μg/mL
  Growth temperature: 37°C
  Growth strain: NEB Stable
  Copy number: Low Copy
Gene/Insert
  Gene/Insert name: sgRNA1 against murine CLYBL
  gRNA/shRNA sequence: GCGGAACACGGTTCGTGGAG
Terms and licenses: Academic/Nonprofit Terms; Industry Terms: Not Available to Industry
How to cite: MsCLYBL_sgRNA1 was a gift from Vamsi Mootha (Addgene plasmid # 111294 ; http://n2t.net/addgene:111294 ; RRID:Addgene_111294)
