>Addgene plasmid #111294 | MsCLYBL_sgRNA1 | depositor partial sequence | sequence record 209284 | sgRNA1 sequence
GCGGAACACGGTTCGTGGAG
